>Addgene plasmid #174235 | pAPM-miR30-DDX3X-ts1 | addgene full sequence | sequence record 343731 | Addgene NGS Result
GGGTTAGGCGTTTTGCGCTGCTTCGCGATGTACGGGCCAGATATACGCGCTGTGGAATGTGTGTCAGTTA
GGGTGTGGAAAGTCCCCAGGCTCCCCAGCAGGCAGAAGTATGCAAAGCATGCATCTCAATTAGTCAGCAA
CCAGGTGTGGAAAGTCCCCAGGCTCCCCAGCAGGCAGAAGTATGCAAAGCATGCATCTCAATTAGTCAGC
AACCATAGTCCCGCCCCTAACTCCGCCCATCCCGCCCCTAACTCCGCCCAGTTCCGCCCATTCTCCGCCC
CATGGCTGACTAATTTTTTTTATTTATGCAGAGGCCGAGGCCGCCTCTGCCTCTGAGCTATTCCAGAAGT
AGTGAGGAGGCTTTTTTGGAGGCCTAGGCTTTTGCAAAAAGCTCGCGTTGACATTGATTATTGACTAGTT
ATTAATAGTAATCAATTACGGGGTCATTAGTTCATAGCCCATATATGGAGTTCCGCGTTACATAACTTAC
GGTAAATGGCCCGCCTGGCTGACCGCCCAACGACCCCCGCCCATTGACGTCAATAATGACGTATGTTCCC
ATAGTAACGCCAATAGGGACTTTCCATTGACGTCAATGGGTGGAGTATTTACGGTAAACTGCCCACTTGG
CAGTACATCAAGTGTATCATATGCCAAGTACGCCCCCTATTGACGTCAATGACGGTAAATGGCCCGCCTG
GCATTATGCCCAGTACATGACCTTATGGGACTTTCCTACTTGGCAGTACATCTACGTATTAGTCATCGCT
ATTACCATGGTGATGCGGTTTTGGCAGTACATCAATGGGCGTGGATAGCGGTTTGACTCACGGGGATTTC
CAAGTCTCCACCCCATTGACGTCAATGGGAGTTTGTTTTGGCACCAAAATCAACGGGACTTTCCAAAATG
TCGTAACAACTCCGCCCCATTGACGCAAATGGGCGGTAGGCGTGTACGGTGGGAGGTCTATATAAGCAGC
GCGTTTTGCCTGTACTGGGTCTCTCTGGTTAGACCAGATCTGAGCCTGGGAGCTCTCTGGCTAACTAGGG
AACCCACTGCTTAAGCCTCAATAAAGCTTGCCTTGAGTGCTTCAAGTAGTGTGTGCCCGTCTGTTGTGAG
ACTCTGGTAACTAGAGATCCCTCAGACCCTTTTAGTCAGTGTGGAAAATCTCTAGCAGTGGCGCCCGAAC
AGGGACTTGAAAGCGAAAGGGAAACCAGAGGAGCTCTCTCGACGCAGGACTCGGCTTGCTGAAGCGCGCA
CGGCAAGAGGCGAGGGGCGGCGACTGGTGAGTACGCCAAAAATTTTGACTAGCGGAGGCTAGAAGGAGAG
AGATGGGTGCGAGAGCGTCAGTATTAAGCGGGGGAGAATTAGATCGCGATGGGAAAAAATTCGGTTAAGG
CCAGGGGGAAAGAAAAAATATAAATTAAAACATATAGTATGGGCAAGCAGGGAGCTAGAACGATTCGCAG
TTAATCCTGGCCTGTTAGAAACATCAGAAGGCTGTAGACAAATACTGGGACAGCTACAACCATCCCTTCA
GACAGGATCAGAAGAACTTAGATCATTATATAATACAGTAGCAACCCTCTATTGTGTGCATCAAAGGATA
GAGATAAAAGACACCAAGGAAGCTTTAGACAAGATAGAGGAAGAGCAAAACAAAAGTAAGACCACCGCAC
AGCAAGCGGCCGGCCGCTGATCTTCAGACCTGGAGGAGGAGATATGAGGGACAATTGGAGAAGTGAATTA
TATAAATATAAAGTAGTAAAAATTGAACCATTAGGAGTAGCACCCACCAAGGCAAAGAGAAGAGTGGTGC
AGAGAGAAAAAAGAGCAGTGGGAATAGGAGCTTTGTTCCTTGGGTTCTTGGGAGCAGCAGGAAGCACTAT
GGGCGCAGCGTCAATGACGCTGACGGTACAGGCCAGACAATTATTGTCTGGTATAGTGCAGCAGCAGAAC
AATTTGCTGAGGGCTATTGAGGCGCAACAGCATCTGTTGCAACTCACAGTCTGGGGCATCAAGCAGCTCC
AGGCAAGAATCCTGGCTGTGGAAAGATACCTAAAGGATCAACAGCTCCTGGGGATTTGGGGTTGCTCTGG
AAAACTCATTTGCACCACTGCTGTGCCTTGGAATGCTAGTTGGAGTAATAAATCTCTGGAACAGATTTGG
AATCACACGACTTGGATGGAGTGGGACAGAGAAATTAACAATTACACAAGCTTAATACACTCCTTAATTG
AAGAATCGCAAAACCAGCAAGAAAAGAATGAACAAGAATTATTGGAATTAGATAAATGGGCAAGTTTGTG
GAATTGGTTTAACATAACAAATTGGCTGTGGTATATAAAATTATTCATAATGATAGTAGGAGGCTTGGTA
GGTTTAAGAATAGTTTTTGCTGTACTTTCTATAGTGAATAGAGTTAGGCAGGGATATTCACCATTATCGT
TTCAGACCCACCTCCCAACCCCGAGGGGACCCGACAGGCCCGAAGGAATAGAAGAAGAAGGTGGAGAGAG
AGACAGAGACAGATCCATTCGATTAGTGAACGGATCGGCACTGCGTGCGCCAATTCTGCAGACAAATGGC
AGTATTCATCCACAATTTTAAAAGAAAAGGGGGGATTGGGGGGTACAGTGCAGGGGAAAGAATAGTAGAC
ATAATAGCAACAGACATACAAACTAAAGAATTACAAAAACAAATTACAAAAATTCAAAATTTTCGGGTTT
ATTACAGGGACAGCAGAGATCCAGTTTGGTTAATTAACTGCAGCCCCGATAAAATAAAAGATTTTATTTA
GTCTCCAGAAAAAGGGGGGAATGAAAGACCCCACCTGTAGGTTTGGCAAGCTAGCTGCAGTAACGCCATT
TTGCAAGGCATGGAAAAATACCAAACCAAGAATAGAGAAGTTCAGATCAAGGGCGGGTACATGAAAATAG
CTAACGTTGGGCCAAACAGGATATCTGCGGTGAGCAGTTTCGGCCCCGGCCCGGGGCCAAGAACAGATGG
TCACCGCAGTTTCGGCCCCGGCCCGAGGCCAAGAACAGATGGTCCCCAGATATGGCCCAACCCTCAGCAG
TTTCTTAAGACCCATCAGATGTTTCCAGGCTCCCCCAAGGACCTGAAATGACCCTGCGCCTTATTTGAAT
TAACCAATCAGCCTGCTTCTCGCTTCTGTTCGCGCGCTTCTGCTTCCCGAGCTCTATAAAAGAGCTCACA
ACCCCTCACTCGGCGCGCCAGTCCTCCGACAGACTGAGTCGCCCGGGGGTCTAGAACGCGTGCCGCCATG
ACCGAATACAAACCTACCGTGAGGCTGGCTACAAGAGATGATGTCCCAAGGGCTGTGAGAACACTGGCCG
CCGCTTTTGCCGATTACCCTGCCACACGCCACACTGTGGACCCAGATCGGCATATCGAGAGAGTGACTGA
GCTGCAGGAACTGTTCCTGACCCGAGTGGGCCTGGACATTGGGAAGGTCTGGGTCGCAGACGATGGAGCA
GCTGTGGCTGTCTGGACCACACCAGAGAGCGTGGAAGCCGGAGCTGTCTTTGCAGAGATCGGCCCTAGAA
TGGCAGAACTGAGCGGCTCCAGGCTGGCAGCACAGCAGCAGATGGAGGGACTGCTGGCCCCACACAGGCC
TAAGGAACCAGCATGGTTCCTGGCTACCGTGGGGGTCTCTCCTGACCATCAGGGCAAAGGACTGGGAAGT
GCTGTGGTCCTGCCAGGAGTGGAGGCTGCAGAACGAGCTGGAGTCCCTGCATTTCTGGAGACCTCTGCTC
CACGAAACCTGCCCTTCTATGAACGGCTGGGCTTTACTGTGACCGCAGATGTGGAGGTCCCCGAAGGACC
TAGGACCTGGTGCATGACACGCAAACCCGGCGCCTGAGCGATCGCCGCGGCCGCCTTCTTAACCCAACAG
AAGGCTCGAGAAGGTATATTGCTGTTGACAGTGAGCGCACGAGAGGAACATAAATATTATAGTGAAGCCA
CAGATGTATAATATTTATGTTCCTCTCGTTTGCCTACTGCCTCGGACTTCAAGGGGCTAGAATTCGGCAG
CTGTAGATCTTAGCCACTTTTTAAAAGAAAAGGGGGGACTGGAAGGGCTAACTGCATCCGGACTGTACTG
GGTCTCTCTGGTTAGACCAGATCTGAGCCTGGGAGCTCTCTGGCTAACTAGGGAACCCACTGCTTAAGCC
TCAATAAAGCTTGCCTTGAGTGCTTCAAGTAGTGTGTGCCCGTCTGTTGTGTGACTCTGGTAACTAGAGA
TCCCTCAGACCCTTTTAGTCAGTGTGGAAAATCTCTAGCAGGGCCCGTTTCATGTGAGCAAAAGGCCAGC
AAAAGGCCAGGAACCGTAAAAAGGCCGCGTTGCTGGCGTTTTTCCATAGGCTCCGCCCCCCTGACGAGCA
TCACAAAAATCGACGCTCAAGTCAGAGGTGGCGAAACCCGACAGGACTATAAAGATACCAGGCGTTTCCC
CCTGGAAGCTCCCTCGTGCGCTCTCCTGTTCCGACCCTGCCGCTTACCGGATACCTGTCCGCCTTTCTCC
CTTCGGGAAGCGTGGCGCTTTCTCATAGCTCACGCTGTAGGTATCTCAGTTCGGTGTAGGTCGTTCGCTC
CAAGCTGGGCTGTGTGCACGAACCCCCCGTTCAGCCCGACCGCTGCGCCTTATCCGGTAACTATCGTCTT
GAGTCCAACCCGGTAAGACACGACTTATCGCCACTGGCAGCAGCCACTGGTAACAGGATTAGCAGAGCGA
GGTATGTAGGCGGTGCTACAGAGTTCTTGAAGTGGTGGCCTAACTACGGCTACACTAGAAGAACAGTATT
TGGTATCTGCGCTCTGCTGAAGCCAGTTACCTTCGGAAAAAGAGTTGGTAGCTCTTGATCCGGCAAACAA
ACCACCGCTGGTAGCGGTGGTTTTTTTGTTTGCAAGCAGCAGATTACGCGCAGAAAAAAAGGATCTCAAG
AAGATCCTTTGATCTTTTCTACGGGGTCTGACGCTCAGTGGAACGAAAACTCACGTTAAGGGATTTTGGT
CATGAGATTATCAAAAAGGATCTTCACCTAGATCCTTTTAAATTAAAAATGAAGTTTTAAATCAATCTAA
AGTATATATGAGTAAACTTGGTCTGACAGTTACCAATGCTTAATCAGTGAGGCACCTATCTCAGCGATCT
GTCTATTTCGTTCATCCATAGTTGCCTGACTCCCCGTCGTGTAGATAACTACGATACGGGAGGGCTTACC
ATCTGGCCCCAGTGCTGCAATGATACCGCGAGACCCACGCTCACCGGCTCCAGATTTATCAGCAATAAAC
CAGCCAGCCGGAAGGGCCGAGCGCAGAAGTGGTCCTGCAACTTTATCCGCCTCCATCCAGTCTATTAATT
GTTGCCGGGAAGCTAGAGTAAGTAGTTCGCCAGTTAATAGTTTGCGCAACGTTGTTGCCATTGCTACAGG
CATCGTGGTGTCACGCTCGTCGTTTGGTATGGCTTCATTCAGCTCCGGTTCCCAACGATCAAGGCGAGTT
ACATGATCCCCCATGTTGTGCAAAAAAGCGGTTAGCTCCTTCGGTCCTCCGATCGTTGTCAGAAGTAAGT
TGGCCGCAGTGTTATCACTCATGGTTATGGCAGCACTGCATAATTCTCTTACTGTCATGCCATCCGTAAG
ATGCTTTTCTGTGACTGGTGAGTACTCAACCAAGTCATTCTGAGAATAGTGTATGCGGCGACCGAGTTGC
TCTTGCCCGGCGTCAATACGGGATAATACCGCGCCACATAGCAGAACTTTAAAAGTGCTCATCATTGGAA
AACGTTCTTCGGGGCGAAAACTCTCAAGGATCTTACCGCTGTTGAGATCCAGTTCGATGTAACCCACTCG
TGCACCCAACTGATCTTCAGCATCTTTTACTTTCACCAGCGTTTCTGGGTGAGCAAAAACAGGAAGGCAA
AATGCCGCAAAAAAGGGAATAAGGGCGACACGGAAATGTTGAATACTCATACTCTTCCTTTTTCAATATT
ATTGAAGCATTTATCAGGGTTATTGTCTCATGAGCGGATACATATTTGAATGTATTTAGAAAAATAAACA
AATAGGGGTTCCGCGCACATTTCCCCGAAAAGTGCCACCTGACGTCGACGGATCGGGAGATCTCCCGATC
CCCTATGGTGCACTCTCAGTACAATCTGCTCTGATGCCGCATAGTTAAGCCAGTATCTGCTCCCTGCTTG
TGTGTTGGAGGTCGCTGAGTAGTGCGCGAGCAAAATTTAAGCTACAACAAGGCAAGGCTTGACCGACAAT
TGCATGAAGAATCTGCTTA
Features (pLannotate 1.2.2; 18 found; start..end, strand, type, name):
     59..388     +  promoter       SV40 promoter: SV40 enhancer and early promoter
    400..779     +  enhancer       CMV enhancer: human cytomegalovirus immediate early enhancer
    780..979     +  promoter       CMV promoter: human cytomegalovirus (CMV) immediate early promoter
    997..1177    +  LTR            5' LTR (truncated): truncated 5' long terminal repeat (LTR) from HIV-1
   1224..1349    +  misc_feature   HIV-1 Ψ: packaging signal of human immunodeficiency virus type 1
   1333..1671    +  CDS            HIV-1 gag (fragment): gag protein from human immunodeficiency virus 1; gag
   1846..2079    +  misc_feature   RRE: The Rev response element (RRE) of HIV-1 allows for Rev-dependent mRNA export from the nucleus to the cytoplasm.
   2456..2556    +  CDS            Rev (fragment): human immunodeficiency virus 1 (HIV-1) Rev protein; rev; enhances nuclear export of unspliced and incompletely spliced viral mRNAs
   2606..2723    +  misc_feature   cPPT/CTS: central polypurine tract and central termination sequence of HIV-1
   2860..3267    +  promoter       SFFV promoter: spleen focus-forming virus long terminal repeat (LTR) promoter
   3288..3884    +  CDS            pac: PUAC_STRAD - Protein predicted: Swiss-Prot protein existence level 4. Detoxification of puromycin. From Streptomyces alboniger.
   3909..3954    +  ncRNA          5' miR-30a (fragment): sequence upstream of the 71-nt precursor of the human miR-30a microRNA (Zeng et al., 2002) miRNA
   3961..4119    +  CDS            nef (fragment): NEF_HV112 - Experimental evidence at protein level: Swiss-Prot protein existence level 1. Extracellular Nef protein targets CD4(+) T-lymphocytes for apoptosis by interacting with CXCR4 surface receptors. From Human immunodeficiency virus type 1 group M subtype B (isolate PCV12) (HIV-1).
   4130..4310    +  LTR            5' LTR (truncated): truncated 5' long terminal repeat (LTR) from HIV-1
   4381..4969    -  rep_origin     ori: high-copy-number ColE1/pMB1/pBR322/pUC origin of replication
   5140..6000    -  CDS            AmpR: β-lactamase; bla; confers resistance to ampicillin, carbenicillin, and related antibiotics
   6001..6105    -  promoter       AmpR promoter: bla
   6164..6216    -  misc_feature   bom (fragment): basis of mobility region from pBR322
