[The description below was written by a language model from this plasmid's Addgene catalogue record and pLannotate feature annotations shown in this document.]
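Description:
pAPM-miR30-DDX3X-ts1 is an HIV-1-based lentiviral RNAi vector built on the pAPM-miR30 backbone for knockdown of human DDX3X, a DEAD-box RNA helicase. In bacteria it is maintained through a high-copy ColE1/pUC-type origin and an ampicillin resistance gene (β-lactamase with its own promoter); a fragment of the pBR322 bom region is also annotated. The transfer cassette begins with a CMV enhancer/promoter fused to a truncated 5' LTR, an arrangement that drives genomic RNA transcription in packaging cells. An SV40 enhancer/early promoter is annotated just upstream of it. Next come the HIV-1 Ψ packaging signal with an adjoining gag fragment, the Rev response element for Rev-dependent nuclear export, and the cPPT/CTS element, which aids nuclear import of the reverse-transcribed genome. A nef fragment and a second truncated LTR close the viral unit.

The payload is a single SFFV promoter-driven transcript that encodes puromycin N-acetyltransferase (pac), followed by a miR-30a-derived scaffold carrying the DDX3X-targeting shRNA ("ts1", presumably target site 1). Because the hairpin sits in a microRNA context downstream of the selection marker, a Pol II promoter expresses both. The endogenous microRNA pathway processes the hairpin, and puromycin selects transduced cells expressing the knockdown transcript. The automated annotation detects only a short 5' miR-30a flanking fragment and does not mark the hairpin or the 3' flank, so the full miR-30 cassette is not fully resolved in the feature table. The associated publication concerns innate immune detection of intron-containing HIV-1 RNA, which suggests the vector was used to test host factors in that setting.
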