Addgene plasmid #174235: pAPM-miR30-DDX3X-ts1
Purpose: DDX3X knockdown
Depositing lab: Jeremy Luban. Depositing organization: University of Massachusetts, Worcester. Publication: IFIH1 (MDA5) is required for innate immune detection of intron-containing RNA expressed from the HIV-1 provirus. Guney MH, Nagalekshmi K, McCauley SM, Carbone C, Aydemir O, Luban J. Proc Natl Acad Sci U S A. 2024 Jul 16;121(29):e2404349121. doi: 10.1073/pnas.2404349121. Epub 2024 Jul 10. PubMed 38985764.
Backbone
  Vector backbone: pAPM-miR30
  Vector type: Lentiviral, RNAi
  Selectable markers: Puromycin
Growth in bacteria
  Bacterial resistance: Ampicillin, 100 μg/mL
  Growth temperature: 30°C
  Growth strain: NEB Stable
  Copy number: High Copy
Gene/Insert
  Gene/Insert name: DDX3X shRNA
  gRNA/shRNA sequence: TAATATTTATGTTCCTCTCGTT
  Species: H. sapiens (human)
  Entrez Gene: DDX3X (a.k.a. CAP-Rf, DBX, DDX14, DDX3, HLP2, MRX102, MRXSSB)
  Promoter: SFFV
  Cloning method: Restriction Enzyme; 5′ cloning site unknown (unknown if destroyed)
Terms and licenses: Academic/Nonprofit Terms; Industry Terms: Not Available to Industry
Depositor comments: Please visit https://doi.org/10.1101/2023.11.17.567619 for bioRxiv preprint.
How to cite: pAPM-miR30-DDX3X-ts1 was a gift from Jeremy Luban (Addgene plasmid # 174235 ; http://n2t.net/addgene:174235 ; RRID:Addgene_174235)
